>Addgene plasmid #61193 | pCMU-ACTLr | depositor full sequence | sequence record 100505 | pCMU-ACTLr sequence 11920 bps
TGATCACAGGCAGCAACGCTCTGTCATCGTTACAATCAACATGCTACCCTCCGCGAGATCATCCGTGTTT
CAAACCCGGCAGCTTAGTTGCCGTTCTTCCGAATAGCATCGGTAACATGAGCAAAGTCTGCCGCCTTACA
ACGGCTCTCCCGCTGACGCCGTCCCGGACTGATGGGCTGCCTGTATCGAGTGGTGATTTTGTGCCGAGCT
GCCGGTCGGGGAGCTGTTGGCTGGCTGGTGGCAGGATATATTGTGGTGTAAACAAATTGACGCTTAGACA
ACTTAATAACACATTGCGGACGTTTTTAATGTACTGAATTAACGCCGAATTGAATTATCAGCTTGCATGC
CGGTCGATCTAGTAACATAGATGACACCGCGCGCGATAATTTATCCTAGTTTGCGCGCTATATTTTGTTT
TCTATCGCGTATTAAATGTATAATTGCGGGACTCTAATCATAAAAACCCATCTCATAAATAACGTCATGC
ATTACATGTTAATTATTACATGCTTAACGTAATTCAACAGAAATTATATGATAATCATCGCAAGACCGGC
AACAGGATTCAATCTTAAGAAACTTTATTGCCAAATGTTTGAACGATCTGCTTGACTCTAGCTAGAGTCC
GAACCCCAGAGTCCCGCTCAGAAGAACTCGTCAAGAAGGCGATAGAAGGCGATGCGCTGCGAATCGGGAG
CGGCGATACCGTAAAGCACGAGGAAGCGGTCAGCCCATTCGCCGCCAAGCTCTTCAGCAATATCACGGGT
AGCCAACGCTATGTCCTGATAGCGGTCCGCCACACCCAGCCGGCCACAGTCGATGAATCCAGAAAAGCGG
CCATTTTCCACCATGATATTCGGCAAGCAGGCATCGCCGTGGGTCACGACGAGATCCTCGCCGTCGGGCA
TCCGCGCCTTGAGCCTGGCGAACAGTTCGGCTGGCGCGAGCCCCTGATGCTCTTCGTCCAGATCATCCTG
ATCGACAAGACCGGCTTCCATCCGAGTACGTGCTCGCTCGATGCGATGTTTCGCTTGGTGGTCGAATGGG
CAGGTAGCCGGATCAAGCGTATGCAGCCGCCGCATTGCATCAGCCATGATGGATACTTTCTCGGCAGGAG
CAAGGTGAGATGACAGGAGATCCTGCCCCGGCACTTCGCCCAATAGCAGCCAGTCCCTTCCCGCTTCAGT
GACAACGTCGAGCACAGCTGCGCAAGGAACGCCCGTCGTGGCCAGCCACGATAGCCGCGCTGCCTCGTCT
TGGAGTTCATTCAGGGCACCGGACAGGTCGGTCTTGACAAAAAGAACCGGGCGCCCCTGCGCTGACAGCC
GGAACACGGCGGCATCAGAGCAGCCGATTGTCTGTTGTGCCCAGTCATAGCCGAATAGCCTCTCCACCCA
AGCGGCCGGAGAACCTGCGTGCAATCCATCTTGTTCAATCATGCCTCGATCGAGTTGAGAGTGAATATGA
GACTCTAATTGGATACCGAGGGGAATTTATGGAACGTCAGTGGAGCATTTTTGACAAGAAATATTTGCTA
GCTGATAGTGACCTTAGGCGACTTTTGAACGCGCAATAATGGTTTCTGACGTATGTGCTTAGCTCATTAA
ACTCCAGAAACCCGCGGCTGAGTGGCTCCTTCAACGTTGCGGTTCTGTCAGTTCCAAACGTAAAACGGCT
TGTCCCGCGTCATCGGCGGGGGTCATAACGTGACTCCCTTAATTCTCATGTATGATAATTCGAGGGTACC
CGGGGATCCTCTAGAGGGCCCGAGCGGATAACAATTTCACACAGGAAACAGCTATGACCATGATTACGCC
AAGCTATCAACTTTGTATAGAAAAGTTGAGTCTAGCTCAACAGAGCTTTTAACCCAAATTGGTACAATAG
AATACAACTTTAGATCATAATTCTCAAAAGAAAGAGATTCCTTAGCTATTCTATCTGCCACTCCATTTCC
TTCTCGGCTTGTATGCACAAGCATAAAATCCTCAAACTTGCTAAGTAGATACTTTATGTCTTGGATAATT
GGATTGAGACTTGACAAGCATAACTTTCATGTAACCAAAGACACAAGTTGCTGAGAATCCACCTCAAAAA
TGATCTTCCTATAATTGAATCGGGATAATGACAGCACAGCCCATCTAAGAGCCTCCACTTCTACTTCCAG
CACGCTTCTTACTTTTACCACAGCTCTTGCACCTAACCATAACACCTTCCCTGTATGATCGCGAAGCACC
CACCCTAAGCCACATTTTAATCCTTCTGTTGGCCATGCCCCATCAAAGTTGCACTTAACCCAAGATTGTG
GTGGAGCTTCCCATGTTTCTCGTCTGTCCCGACGGTGTTGTGGTTGGTGCTTTCCTTACATTCTGAGCCT
CTTTCCTTCTAATCCACTCATCTGCATCTTCTTGTGTCCTTACTAATACCTCATTGGTTCCAAATTCCCT
CCCTTTAAGCACCAGCTCGTTTCTGTTCTTCCACAGCCTCCCAAGTATCCAAGGGACTAAAGCCTCCACA
TTCTTCAGATCAGGATATTCTTGTTTAAGATGTTGAACTCTATGGAGGTTTGTATGAACTGATGATCTAG
GACCGGATAAGTTCCCTTCTTCATAGCGAACTTATTCAAAGAATGTTTTGTGTATCATTCTTGTTACATT
GTTATTAATGAAAAAATATTATTGGTCATTGGACTGAACACGAGTGTTAAATATGGACCAGGCCCCAAAT
AAGATCCATTGATATATGAATTAAATAACAAGAATAAATCGAGTCACCAAACCACTTGCCTTTTTTAACG
AGACTTGTTCACCAACTTGATACAAAAGTCATTATCCTATGCAAATCAATAATCATACAAAAATATCCAA
TAACACTAAAAAATTAAAAGAAATGGATAATTTCACAATATGTTATACGATAAAGAAGTTACTTTTCCAA
GAAATTCACTGATTTTATAAGCCCACTTGCATTAGATAAATGGCAAAAAAAAACAAAAAGGAAAAGAAAT
AAAGCACGAAGAATTCTAGAAAATACGAAATACGCTTCAATGCAGTGGGACCCACGGTTCAATTATTGCC
AATTTTCAGCTCCACCGTATATTTAAAAAATAAAACGATAATGCTAAAAAAATATAAATCGTAACGATCG
TTAAATCTCAACGGCTGGATCTTATGACGACCGTTAGAAATTGTGGTTGTCGACGAGTCAGTAATAAACG
GCGTCAAAGTGGTTGCAGCCGGCACACACGAGTCGTGTTTATCAACTCAAAGCACAAATACTTTTCCTCA
ACCTAAAAATAAGGCAATTAGCCAAAAACAACTTTGCGTGTAAACAACGCTCAATACACGTGTCATTTTA
TTATTAGCTATTGCTTCACCGCCTTAGCTTTCTCGTGACCTAGTCGTCCTCGTCTTTTCTTCTTCTTCTT
CTATAAAACAATACCCAAAGAGCTCTTCTTCTTCACAATTCAGATTTCAATTTCTCAAAATCTTAAAAAC
TTTCTCTCAATTCTCTCTACCGTGATCAAGGTAAATTTCTGTGTTCCTTATTCTCTCAAAATCTTCGATT
TTGTTTTCGTTCGATCCCAATTTCGTATATGTTCTTTGGTTTAGATTCTGTTAATCTTAGATCGAAGACG
ATTTTCTGGGTTTGATCGTTAGATATCATCTTAATTCTCGATTAGGGTTTCATAGATATCATCCGATTTG
TTCAAATAATTTGAGTTTTGTCGAATAATTACTCTTCGATTTGTGATTTCTATCTAGATCTGGTGTTAGT
TTCTAGTTTGTGCGATCGAATTTGTCGATTAATCTGAGTTTTTCTGATTAACAGGCAAGTTTGTACAAAA
AAGCAGGCTTCATGGGTGTCGCAGATTTGATCAAGAAATTCGAAAGCATCTCAAAGGAAGAAATGGTGAG
CAAGGGCGAGGAGGATAACATGGCCATCATCAAGGAGTTCATGCGCTTCAAGGTGCACATGGAGGGCTCC
GTGAACGGCCACGAGTTCGAGATCGAGGGCGAGGGCGAGGGCCGCCCCTACGAGGGCACCCAGACCGCCA
AGCTGAAGGTGACCAAGGGTGGCCCCCTGCCCTTCGCCTGGGACATCCTGTCCCCTCAGTTCATGTACGG
CTCCAAGGCCTACGTGAAGCACCCCGCCGACATCCCCGACTACTTGAAGCTGTCCTTCCCCGAGGGCTTC
AAGTGGGAGCGCGTGATGAACTTCGAGGACGGCGGCGTGGTGACCGTGACCCAGGACTCCTCCCTGCAGG
ACGGCGAGTTCATCTACAAGGTGAAGCTGCGCGGCACCAACTTCCCCTCCGACGGCCCCGTAATGCAGAA
GAAGACCATGGGCTGGGAGGCCTCCTCCGAGCGGATGTACCCCGAGGACGGCGCCCTGAAGGGCGAGATC
AAGCAGAGGCTGAAGCTGAAGGACGGCGGCCACTACGACGCTGAGGTCAAGACCACCTACAAGGCCAAGA
AGCCCGTGCAGCTGCCCGGCGCCTACAACGTCAACATCAAGTTGGACATCACCTCCCACAACGAGGACTA
CACCATCGTGGAACAGTACGAACGCGCCGAGGGCCGCCACTCCACCGGCGGCATGGACGAGCTGTACAAG
GACCCAGCTTTCTTGTACAAAGTGGAATAAATCTCGTCTCTGTTATGCTTAAGAAGTTCAATGTTTCGTT
TCATGTAAAACTTTGGTGGTTTGTGTTTTGGGGCCTTGTATAATCCCTGATGAATAAGTGTTCTACTATG
TTTCCGTTCCTGTTATCTCTTTCTTTCTAATGACAAGTCGAACTTCTTCTTTATCATCGCTTCGTTTTTA
TTATCTGTGCTTCTTTTGTTTAATACGCCTGCAAAGTGACTCGACTCTGTTTAGTGCAGTTCTGCGAAAC
TTGTAAATAGTCCAATTGTTGGCCTCTAGTAATAGATGTAGCGAAAGTGTTGAGCTGTTGGGTTCTAAGG
ATGGCTTGAACATGTTAATCTTTTAGGTTCTGAGTATGATGAACATTCGTTGTTGCTAAGAAATGCCTGT
AATGTCCCACAAATGTAGAAAATGGTTCGTACCTTTGTCCAAGCATTGATATGTCTGATGAGAGGAAACT
GCAAGATACTGAGCTTGGTTTAACGAAGGAGAGGCAGTTTCTTCCTTCCAAAGCATTTCATTTGACAATG
CCTTGATCATCTTAAGTAGAGTTTCTGTTGTGGAAAGTTTGAAACTTTGAAGAAACGACTCTCAAGTAAA
TTGATGATCACAAGTGAAAGTGTATGTTACATAAGTGGATATTTCACCCTTTTTCCATCAATCAAAACAT
CATATAGTAATCCATTGGTTTATACAAACATCAAAATACATTTACCTCTGAAATGAGGAAAAAAATGCAA
AGAGATTTTTGAAAATTTCCAACAAATGGAGAGAAAAAAAAAAAACAAAGAATTAAATCAATCAGTACAT
TTATAAAGGTTATGAGACCTATATGACACGCAACTTTATTATACATAGTTGATAATTCACTGGCCGTCGT
TTTACAACGTCGTGACTGGGAAAACGAGCTCAAGCTTAGCTTGAGCTTGGATCAGATTGTCGTTTCCCGC
CTTCAGTTTAAACTATCAGTGTTTGACAGGATATATTGGCGGGTAAACCTAAGAGAAAAGAGCGTTTATT
AGAATAACGGATATTTAAAAGGGCGTGAAAAGGTTTATCCGTTCGTCCATTTGTATGTGCATGCCAACCA
CAGGGTTCCCCTCGGGATCAAAGTACTTTGATCCAACCCCTCCGCTGCTATAGTGCAGTCGGCTTCTGAC
GTTCAGTGCAGCCGTCTTCTGAAAACGACATGTCGCACAAGTCCTAAGTTACGCGACAGGCTGCCGCCCT
GCCCTTTTCCTGGCGTTTTCTTGTCGCGTGTTTTAGTCGCATAAAGTAGAATACTTGCGACTAGAACCGG
AGACATTACGCCATGAACAAGAGCGCCGCCGCTGGCCTGCTGGGCTATGCCCGCGTCAGCACCGACGACC
AGGACTTGACCAACCAACGGGCCGAACTGCACGCGGCCGGCTGCACCAAGCTGTTTTCCGAGAAGATCAC
CGGCACCAGGCGCGACCGCCCGGAGCTGGCCAGGATGCTTGACCACCTACGCCCTGGCGACGTTGTGACA
GTGACCAGGCTAGACCGCCTGGCCCGCAGCACCCGCGACCTACTGGACATTGCCGAGCGCATCCAGGAGG
CCGGCGCGGGCCTGCGTAGCCTGGCAGAGCCGTGGGCCGACACCACCACGCCGGCCGGCCGCATGGTGTT
GACCGTGTTCGCCGGCATTGCCGAGTTCGAGCGTTCCCTAATCATCGACCGCACCCGGAGCGGGCGCGAG
GCCGCCAAGGCCCGAGGCGTGAAGTTTGGCCCCCGCCCTACCCTCACCCCGGCACAGATCGCGCACGCCC
GCGAGCTGATCGACCAGGAAGGCCGCACCGTGAAAGAGGCGGCTGCACTGCTTGGCGTGCATCGCTCGAC
CCTGTACCGCGCACTTGAGCGCAGCGAGGAAGTGACGCCCACCGAGGCCAGGCGGCGCGGTGCCTTCCGT
GAGGACGCATTGACCGAGGCCGACGCCCTGGCGGCCGCCGAGAATGAACGCCAAGAGGAACAAGCATGAA
ACCGCACCAGGACGGCCAGGACGAACCGTTTTTCATTACCGAAGAGATCGAGGCGGAGATGATCGCGGCC
GGGTACGTGTTCGAGCCGCCCGCGCACGTCTCAACCGTGCGGCTGCATGAAATCCTGGCCGGTTTGTCTG
ATGCCAAGCTGGCGGCCTGGCCGGCCAGCTTGGCCGCTGAAGAAACCGAGCGCCGCCGTCTAAAAAGGTG
ATGTGTATTTGAGTAAAACAGCTTGCGTCATGCGGTCGCTGCGTATATGATGCGATGAGTAAATAAACAA
ATACGCAAGGGGAACGCATGAAGGTTATCGCTGTACTTAACCAGAAAGGCGGGTCAGGCAAGACGACCAT
CGCAACCCATCTAGCCCGCGCCCTGCAACTCGCCGGGGCCGATGTTCTGTTAGTCGATTCCGATCCCCAG
GGCAGTGCCCGCGATTGGGCGGCCGTGCGGGAAGATCAACCGCTAACCGTTGTCGGCATCGACCGCCCGA
CGATTGACCGCGACGTGAAGGCCATCGGCCGGCGCGACTTCGTAGTGATCGACGGAGCGCCCCAGGCGGC
GGACTTGGCTGTGTCCGCGATCAAGGCAGCCGACTTCGTGCTGATTCCGGTGCAGCCAAGCCCTTACGAC
ATATGGGCCACCGCCGACCTGGTGGAGCTGGTTAAGCAGCGCATTGAGGTCACGGATGGAAGGCTACAAG
CGGCCTTTGTCGTGTCGCGGGCGATCAAAGGCACGCGCATCGGCGGTGAGGTTGCCGAGGCGCTGGCCGG
GTACGAGCTGCCCATTCTTGAGTCCCGTATCACGCAGCGCGTGAGCTACCCAGGCACTGCCGCCGCCGGC
ACAACCGTTCTTGAATCAGAACCCGAGGGCGACGCTGCCCGCGAGGTCCAGGCGCTGGCCGCTGAAATTA
AATCAAAACTCATTTGAGTTAATGAGGTAAAGAGAAAATGAGCAAAAGCACAAACACGCTAAGTGCCGGC
CGTCCGAGCGCACGCAGCAGCAAGGCTGCAACGTTGGCCAGCCTGGCAGACACGCCAGCCATGAAGCGGG
TCAACTTTCAGTTGCCGGCGGAGGATCACACCAAGCTGAAGATGTACGCGGTACGCCAAGGCAAGACCAT
TACCGAGCTGCTATCTGAATACATCGCGCAGCTACCAGAGTAAATGAGCAAATGAATAAATGAGTAGATG
AATTTTAGCGGCTAAAGGAGGCGGCATGGAAAATCAAGAACAACCAGGCACCGACGCCGTGGAATGCCCC
ATGTGTGGAGGAACGGGCGGTTGGCCAGGCGTAAGCGGCTGGGTTGTCTGCCGGCCCTGCAATGGCACTG
GAACCCCCAAGCCCGAGGAATCGGCGTGACGGTCGCAAACCATCCGGCCCGGTACAAATCGGCGCGGCGC
TGGGTGATGACCTGGTGGAGAAGTTGAAGGCCGCGCAGGCCGCCCAGCGGCAACGCATCGAGGCAGAAGC
ACGCCCCGGTGAATCGTGGCAAGCGGCCGCTGATCGAATCCGCAAAGAATCCCGGCAACCGCCGGCAGCC
GGTGCGCCGTCGATTAGGAAGCCGCCCAAGGGCGACGAGCAACCAGATTTTTTCGTTCCGATGCTCTATG
ACGTGGGCACCCGCGATAGTCGCAGCATCATGGACGTGGCCGTTTTCCGTCTGTCGAAGCGTGACCGACG
AGCTGGCGAGGTGATCCGCTACGAGCTTCCAGACGGGCACGTAGAGGTTTCCGCAGGGCCGGCCGGCATG
GCCAGTGTGTGGGATTACGACCTGGTACTGATGGCGGTTTCCCATCTAACCGAATCCATGAACCGATACC
GGGAAGGGAAGGGAGACAAGCCCGGCCGCGTGTTCCGTCCACACGTTGCGGACGTACTCAAGTTCTGCCG
GCGAGCCGATGGCGGAAAGCAGAAAGACGACCTGGTAGAAACCTGCATTCGGTTAAACACCACGCACGTT
GCCATGCAGCGTACGAAGAAGGCCAAGAACGGCCGCCTGGTGACGGTATCCGAGGGTGAAGCCTTGATTA
GCCGCTACAAGATCGTAAAGAGCGAAACCGGGCGGCCGGAGTACATCGAGATCGAGCTAGCTGATTGGAT
GTACCGCGAGATCACAGAAGGCAAGAACCCGGACGTGCTGACGGTTCACCCCGATTACTTTTTGATCGAT
CCCGGCATCGGCCGTTTTCTCTACCGCCTGGCACGCCGCGCCGCAGGCAAGGCAGAAGCCAGATGGTTGT
TCAAGACGATCTACGAACGCAGTGGCAGCGCCGGAGAGTTCAAGAAGTTCTGTTTCACCGTGCGCAAGCT
GATCGGGTCAAATGACCTGCCGGAGTACGATTTGAAGGAGGAGGCGGGGCAGGCTGGCCCGATCCTAGTC
ATGCGCTACCGCAACCTGATCGAGGGCGAAGCATCCGCCGGTTCCTAATGTACGGAGCAGATGCTAGGGC
AAATTGCCCTAGCAGGGGAAAAAGGTCGAAAAGGTCTCTTTCCTGTGGATAGCACGTACATTGGGAACCC
AAAGCCGTACATTGGGAACCGGAACCCGTACATTGGGAACCCAAAGCCGTACATTGGGAACCGGTCACAC
ATGTAAGTGACTGATATAAAAGAGAAAAAAGGCGATTTTTCCGCCTAAAACTCTTTAAAACTTATTAAAA
CTCTTAAAACCCGCCTGGCCTGTGCATAACTGTCTGGCCAGCGCACAGCCGAAGAGCTGCAAAAAGCGCC
TACCCTTCGGTCGCTGCGCTCCCTACGCCCCGCCGCTTCGCGTCGGCCTATCGCGGCCGCTGGCCGCTCA
AAAATGGCTGGCCTACGGCCAGGCAATCTACCAGGGCGCGGACAAGCCGCGCCGTCGCCACTCGACCGCC
GGCGCCCACATCAAGGCACCCTGCCTCGCGCGTTTCGGTGATGACGGTGAAAACCTCTGACACATGCAGC
TCCCGGAGACGGTCACAGCTTGTCTGTAAGCGGATGCCGGGAGCAGACAAGCCCGTCAGGGCGCGTCAGC
GGGTGTTGGCGGGTGTCGGGGCGCAGCCATGACCCAGTCACGTAGCGATAGCGGAGTGTATACTGGCTTA
ACTATGCGGCATCAGAGCAGATTGTACTGAGAGTGCACCATATGCGGTGTGAAATACCGCACAGATGCGT
AAGGAGAAAATACCGCATCAGGCGCTCTTCCGCTTCCTCGCTCACTGACTCGCTGCGCTCGGTCGTTCGG
CTGCGGCGAGCGGTATCAGCTCACTCAAAGGCGGTAATACGGTTATCCACAGAATCAGGGGATAACGCAG
GAAAGAACATGTGAGCAAAAGGCCAGCAAAAGGCCAGGAACCGTAAAAAGGCCGCGTTGCTGGCGTTTTT
CCATAGGCTCCGCCCCCCTGACGAGCATCACAAAAATCGACGCTCAAGTCAGAGGTGGCGAAACCCGACA
GGACTATAAAGATACCAGGCGTTTCCCCCTGGAAGCTCCCTCGTGCGCTCTCCTGTTCCGACCCTGCCGC
TTACCGGATACCTGTCCGCCTTTCTCCCTTCGGGAAGCGTGGCGCTTTCTCATAGCTCACGCTGTAGGTA
TCTCAGTTCGGTGTAGGTCGTTCGCTCCAAGCTGGGCTGTGTGCACGAACCCCCCGTTCAGCCCGACCGC
TGCGCCTTATCCGGTAACTATCGTCTTGAGTCCAACCCGGTAAGACACGACTTATCGCCACTGGCAGCAG
CCACTGGTAACAGGATTAGCAGAGCGAGGTATGTAGGCGGTGCTACAGAGTTCTTGAAGTGGTGGCCTAA
CTACGGCTACACTAGAAGGACAGTATTTGGTATCTGCGCTCTGCTGAAGCCAGTTACCTTCGGAAAAAGA
GTTGGTAGCTCTTGATCCGGCAAACAAACCACCGCTGGTAGCGGTGGTTTTTTTGTTTGCAAGCAGCAGA
TTACGCGCAGAAAAAAAGGATCTCAAGAAGATCCTTTGATCTTTTCTACGGGGTCTGACGCTCAGTGGAA
CGAAAACTCACGTTAAGGGATTTTGGTCATGCATGATATATCTCCCAATTTGTGTAGGGCTTATTATGCA
CGCTTAAAAATAATAAAAGCAGACTTGACCTGATAGTTTGGCTGTGAGCAATTATGTGCTTAGTGCATCT
AATCGCTTGAGTTAACGCCGGCGAAGCGGCGTCGGCTTGAACGAATTTCTAGCTAGACATTATTTGCCGA
CTACCTTGGTGATCTCGCCTTTCACGTAGTGGACAAATTCTTCCAACTGATCTGCGCGCGAGGCCAAGCG
ATCTTCTTCTTGTCCAAGATAAGCCTGTCTAGCTTCAAGTATGACGGGCTGATACTGGGCCGGCAGGCGC
TCCATTGCCCAGTCGGCAGCGACATCCTTCGGCGCGATTTTGCCGGTTACTGCGCTGTACCAAATGCGGG
ACAACGTAAGCACTACATTTCGCTCATCGCCAGCCCAGTCGGGCGGCGAGTTCCATAGCGTTAAGGTTTC
ATTTAGCGCCTCAAATAGATCCTGTTCAGGAACCGGATCAAAGAGTTCCTCCGCCGCTGGACCTACCAAG
GCAACGCTATGTTCTCTTGCTTTTGTCAGCAAGATAGCCAGATCAATGTCGATCGTGGCTGGCTCGAAGA
TACCTGCAAGAATGTCATTGCGCTGCCATTCTCCAAATTGCAGTTCGCGCTTAGCTGGATAACGCCACGG
AATGATGTCGTCGTGCACAACAATGGTGACTTCTACAGCGCGGAGAATCTCGCTCTCTCCAGGGGAAGCC
GAAGTTTCCAAAAGGTCGTTGATCAAAGCTCGCCGCGTTGTTTCATCAAGCCTTACGGTCACCGTAACCA
GCAAATCAATATCACTGTGTGGCTTCAGGCCGCCATCCACTGCGGAGCCGTACAAATGTACGGCCAGCAA
CGTCGGTTCGAGATGGCGCTCGATGACGCCAACTACCTCTGATAGTTGAGTCGATACTTCGGCGATCACC
GCTTCCCCCATGATGTTTAACTTTGTTTTAGGGCGACTGCCCTGCTGCGTAACATCGTTGCTGCTCCATA
ACATCAAACATCGACCCACGGCGTAACGCGCTTGCTGCTTGGATGCCCGAGGCATAGACTGTACCCCAAA
AAAACATGTCATAACAAGAAGCCATGAAAACCGCCACTGCGCCGTTACCACCGCTGCGTTCGGTCAAGGT
TCTGGACCAGTTGCGTGACGGCAGTTACGCTACTTGCATTACAGCTTACGAACCGAACGAGGCTTATGTC
CACTGGGTTCGTGCCCGAAT
Features (pLannotate 1.2.2; 22 found; start..end, strand, type, name):
    239..263     +  misc_feature   LB T-DNA repeat: left border repeat from nopaline C58 T-DNA
    356..608     -  terminator     NOS terminator: nopaline synthase terminator and poly(A) signal
    651..1442    -  CDS            neo: KKA2_KLEPN - Also known as kan, nptII. Experimental evidence at protein level: Swiss-Prot protein existence level 1. Resistance to kanamycin, neomycin, paromomycin, ribostamycin, butirosin and gentamicin B. From Klebsiella pneumoniae.
   1476..1655    -  promoter       NOS promoter: nopaline synthase promoter
   1745..1766    +  misc_feature   MCS (fragment): pUC18/19 multiple cloning site
   1828..1848    +  protein_bind   attB4: mutant version of attB; core recombination site for the Gateway® BP reaction BP Clonase™
   3836..3856    +  protein_bind   attB1: mutant version of attB; core recombination site for the Gateway® BP reaction BP Clonase™
   3862..3912    +  CDS            Lifeact: peptide that binds filamentous actin (Riedl et al., 2008) first 17 amino acids of budding yeast Abp140
   3913..4620    +  CDS            mCherry: mCherry is a basic (constitutively fluorescent) red fluorescent protein published in 2004, derived from Discosoma sp.. It is reported to be a very rapidly-maturing monomer with low acid sensitivity.
   4625..4645    -  protein_bind   attB2: mutant version of attB; core recombination site for the Gateway® BP reaction BP Clonase™
   5515..5555    +  CDS            lacZα (fragment): LacZα fragment of β-galactosidase; lacZ fragment
   5624..5648    +  misc_feature   RB T-DNA repeat: right border repeat from nopaline C58 T-DNA
   5987..6388    +  CDS            Y4CG_SINFN (fragment): Protein inferred from homology: Swiss-Prot protein existence level 3. From Sinorhizobium fredii (strain NBRC 101917 / NGR234).
   6948..7577    +  CDS            pVS1 StaA: stability protein from the Pseudomonas plasmid pVS1 (Heeb et al., 2000)
   8010..9078    +  CDS            pVS1 RepA (fragment): replication protein from the Pseudomonas plasmid pVS1 (Heeb et al., 2000)
   9144..9338    +  rep_origin     pVS1 oriV: origin of replication for the Pseudomonas plasmid pVS1 (Heeb et al., 2000)
   9541..9580    +  CDS            rop (fragment): Rop protein, which maintains plasmids at low copy number; rop
   9682..9822    +  misc_feature   bom: basis of mobility region from pBR322
  10008..10596   -  rep_origin     ori: high-copy-number ColE1/pMB1/pBR322/pUC origin of replication
  10840..11627   -  CDS            SmR (fragment): aminoglycoside adenylyltransferase (Murphy, 1985); aadA; confers resistance to spectinomycin and streptomycin
  11638..11694   -  CDS            GmR (fragment): gentamycin acetyltransferase; aacC1; confers resistance to gentamycin
  11784..1       +  CDS            int (fragment) (across the origin): INT2_ECOLX - Protein inferred from homology: Swiss-Prot protein existence level 3. Putative integrase believed to be involved in the insertion of antibiotic resistance genes into plasmids and transposons. From Escherichia coli.
