[The description below was written by a language model from this plasmid's Addgene catalogue record and pLannotate feature annotations shown in this document.]
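Description:
pCMU-ACTLr is an 11.9 kb plant expression binary vector built on the pKm43GW backbone by Gateway recombination, designed to deliver a red fluorescent F-actin reporter into plant cells by Agrobacterium-mediated T-DNA transfer. The backbone carries a high-copy ColE1/pMB1-type origin with the pBR322 bom region for propagation in E. coli. It also carries the pVS1 replication and stability functions (oriV, RepA, StaA), which maintain the plasmid in Agrobacterium. Bacterial selection is with spectinomycin through the aadA (SmR) gene. Short fragments annotated as gentamicin resistance, an integrase, rop and lacZα appear to be backbone remnants rather than functional parts.

Between the nopaline-type left and right T-DNA borders lie two units. Next to the left border, an nptII (neo) gene sits between the NOS promoter and NOS terminator and gives kanamycin selection of transformed plant tissue. The reporter cassette is arranged as a multisite Gateway product. An unannotated region of about 2 kb between attB4 and attB1 is where the catalogue's AtUBQ10 (Arabidopsis ubiquitin 10) promoter would be expected to sit. After it, between attB1 and attB2, comes the Lifeact peptide, the 17-residue actin-binding segment of yeast Abp140, fused in frame to mCherry at its C-terminus. The feature table does not annotate the sequence between attB2 and the right border, so the terminator for this cassette is not stated.

Constitutive expression of Lifeact-mCherry labels filamentous actin for live-cell imaging. The plasmid belongs to a set of fluorescent markers for organelles, membranes and cytoskeletal elements developed for Medicago truncatula, including studies of arbuscular mycorrhizal symbiosis.
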