Addgene plasmid #61193: pCMU-ACTLr
Purpose: Fluorescent reporter for F-actin LifeAct-mCherry expressed under AtUBQ10 promoter
Depositing lab: Maria Harrison. Depositing organization: Boyce Thompson Institute for Plant Research, Inc. Publication: A set of fluorescent protein-based markers expressed from constitutive and arbuscular mycorrhiza-inducible promoters to label organelles, membranes and cytoskeletal elements in Medicago truncatula. Ivanov S, Harrison MJ. Plant J. 2014 Oct 20. doi: 10.1111/tpj.12706. PubMed 25329881.
Backbone
  Vector backbone: pKm43GW
  Vector type: Plant Expression
  Selectable markers: Kanamycin
Growth in bacteria
  Bacterial resistance: Spectinomycin, 50 μg/mL
  Growth temperature: 37°C
  Growth strain: DH5alpha
  Copy number: High Copy
Gene/Insert
  Gene/Insert name: LifeAct-mCherry
  Insert size (bp): 759
  Promoter: AtUBQ10
  Tag / fusion protein: mCherry
  Cloning method: Gateway Cloning
  Sequencing primers: 5′ ATGGGTGTCGCAGATTTGATC; 3′ CTTGTACAGCTCGTCCATGC
Terms and licenses: Academic/Nonprofit Terms; Industry Terms: Not Available to Industry
How to cite: pCMU-ACTLr was a gift from Maria Harrison (Addgene plasmid # 61193 ; http://n2t.net/addgene:61193 ; RRID:Addgene_61193)
