>Addgene plasmid #61193 | pCMU-ACTLr | addgene partial sequence | sequence record 104718 | Mombaerts mRFPup 5'-GTGGCCGTTCACGGAGCCCTCCATG-3'
GGCCATGTTATCCTCCTCGCCCTTGCTCACCATTTCTTCCTTTGAGATGCTTTCGAATTTCTTGATCAAA
TCTGCGACACCCATGAAGCCTGCTTTTTTGTACAAACTTGCCTGTTAATCAGAAAAACTCAGATTAATCG
ACAAATTCGATCGCACAAACTAGAAACTAACACCAGATCTAGATAGAAATCACAAATCGAAGAGTAATTA
TTCGACAAAACTCAAATTATTTGAACAAATCGGATGATATCTATGAAACCCTAATCGAGAATTAAGATGA
TATCTAACGATCAAACCCAGAAAATCGTCTTCNATCTAAGATTAACAGAATCTAAACCAAAGAACATATA
CGAAATTGGGATCGAACGAAAACAAAATCGAAGATTTTGAGAGAATAAGGAACACAGAAATTTACCTTGA
TCACGGTAGAGAGAATTGAGAGAAAGTTTTTAAGATTTTGAGAAATTGAAATCTGAATTGTGAAGAAGAA
GAGCTCTTTG
